>Addgene plasmid #34966 | pDS240 | depositor full sequence | sequence record 42500 | pDS240 sequence 6492 bps
CGTTTAACGGCGCGCCTAGTACGGATTAGAAGCCGCCGAGCGGGTGACAGCCCTCCGAAGGAAGACTCTC
CTCCGTGCGTCCTCGTCTTCACCGGTCGCGTTCCTGAAACGCAGATGTGCCTCGCGCCGCACTGCTCCGA
ACAATAAAGATTCTACAATACTAGCTTTTATGGTTATGAAGAGGAAAAATTGGCAGTAACCTGGCCCCAC
AAACCTTCAAATGAACGAATCAAATTAACAACCATAGGATGATAATGCGATTAGTTTTTTAGCCTTATTT
CTGGGGTAATTAATCAGCGAAGCGATGATTTTTGATCTATTAACAGATATATAAATGCAAAAACTGCATA
ACCACTTTAACTAATACTTTCAACATTTTCGGTTTGTATTACTTCTTATTCAAATGTAATAAAAGTATCA
ACAAAAAATTGTTAATATACCTCTATACTTTAACGTCAAGGAGAAAAACCCCGGATTCTGAAGCGGCCGC
ACTAGTGGATCCCCCGGGCTGCAGGAATTCGATATCAAGCTTATCGATACCGTCGACAATGTTGTCTTTC
ACAACCAAGAATAGTTTCCGCTTATTACTTTTAATACTGTCATGCATATCGACGATACGCGCACAATTTT
TCGTGCAATCATCATCTTCGAATTCGGGTCTTTCTAAAAAAAATAGAAACATCGTCATTGGTTGTGTGGT
TGGTATTGGTGTACCACTGATTCTGGTGATACTGGCTTTAATTTACATGTTTTGTATCCAATCATCAAGG
ACGGACGCGTCGACCTCGACAATGAGTAAAGGAGAAGAACTTTTCACTGGAGTTGTCCCAATTCTTGTTG
AATTAGATGGTGATGTTAATGGGCACAAATTTTCTGTCAGTGGAGAGGGTGAAGGTGATGCAACATACGG
AAAACTTACCCTTAAATTTATTTGCACTACTGGAAAACTACCTGTTCCATGGCCAACACTTGTCACTACT
TTCACTTATGGTGTTCAATGCTTTTCAAGATACCCAGATCATATGAAACAGCATGACTTTTTCAAGAGTG
CCATGCCCGAAGGTTATGTACAGGAAAGAACTATATTTTTCAAAGATGACGGGAACTACAAGACACGTGC
TGAAGTCAAGTTTGAAGGTGATACCCTTGTTAATAGAATCGAGTTAAAAGGTATTGATTTTAAAGAAGAT
GGAAACATTCTTGGACACAAATTGGAATACAACTATAACTCACACAATGTATACATCATGGCAGACAAAC
AAAAGAATGGAATCAAAGTTAACTTCAAAATTAGACACAACATTGAAGATGGAAGCGTTCAACTAGCAGA
CCATTATCAACAAAATACTCCAATTGGCGATGGCCCTGTCCTTTTACCAGACAACCATTACCTGTCCACA
CAATCTGCCCTTTCGAAAGATCCCAACGAAAAGAGAGACCACATGGTCCTTCTTGAGTTTGTAACAGCTG
CTGGGATTACACATGGCATGGATGAACTATACAAAGGTGGATCTGGAGGTTCAGGTGGAAGTCCTAGGTT
GGCTACTACACTTGAACGTATTGAGAAGAACTTTGTCATTACTGACCCAAGATTGCCAGATAATCCCATT
ATATTCGCGTCCGATAGTTTCTTGCAGTTGACAGAATATAGCCGTGAAGAAATTTTGGGAAGAAACTGCA
GGTTTCTACAAGGTCCTGAAACTGATCGCGCGACAGTGAGAAAAATTAGAGATGCCATAGATAACCAAAC
AGAGGTCACTGTTCAGCTGATTAATTATACAAAGAGTGGTAAAAAGTTCTGGAACCTCTTTCACTTGCAG
CCTATGCGAGATCAGAAGGGAGATGTCCAGTACTTTATTGGGGTTCAGTTGGATGGAACTGAGCATGTCC
GAGATGCTGCCGAGAGAGAGGCAGTCATGCTGATTAAAACTGCAGAAGAGATTCGGGGGTCGATTGATAC
CTGGGTGTAACTCGAGTCATGTAATTAGTTATGTCACGCTTACATTCACGCCCTCCCCCCACATCCGCTC
TAACCGAAAAGGAAGGAGTTAGACAACCTGAAGTCTAGGTCCCTATTTATTTTTTTATAGTTATGTTAGT
ATTAAGAACGTTATTTATATTTCAAATTTTTCTTTTTTTTCTGTACAGACGCGTGTACGCATGTAACATT
ATACTGAAAACCTTGCTTGAGAAGGTTTTGGGACGCTCGAAGGCTTTAATTTGCGGCCGCAAGCTTGGCG
TAATCATGGTCATAGCTGTTTCCTGTGTGAAATTGTTATCCGCTCACAATTCCACACAACATACGAGCCG
GAAGCATAAAGTGTAAAGCCTGGGGTGCCTAATGAGTGAGCTAACTCACATTAATTGCGTTGCGCTCACT
GCCCGCTTTCCAGTCGGGAAACCTGTCGTGCCAGCTGCATTAATGAATCGGCCAACGCGCGGGGAGAGGC
GGTTTGCGTATTGGGCGCTCTTCCGCTTCCTCGCTCACTGACTCGCTGCGCTCGGTCGTTCGGCTGCGGC
GAGCGGTATCAGCTCACTCAAAGGCGGTAATACGGTTATCCACAGAATCAGGGGATAACGCAGGAAAGAA
CATGTGAGCAAAAGGCCAGCAAAAGGCCAGGAACCGTAAAAAGGCCGCGTTGCTGGCGTTTTTCCATAGG
CTCCGCCCCCCTGACGAGCATCACAAAAATCGACGCTCAAGTCAGAGGTGGCGAAACCCGACAGGACTAT
AAAGATACCAGGCGTTTCCCCCTGGAAGCTCCCTCGTGCGCTCTCCTGTTCCGACCCTGCCGCTTACCGG
ATACCTGTCCGCCTTTCTCCCTTCGGGAAGCGTGGCGCTTTCTCATAGCTCACGCTGTAGGTATCTCAGT
TCGGTGTAGGTCGTTCGCTCCAAGCTGGGCTGTGTGCACGAACCCCCCGTTCAGCCCGACCGCTGCGCCT
TATCCGGTAACTATCGTCTTGAGTCCAACCCGGTAAGACACGACTTATCGCCACTGGCAGCAGCCACTGG
TAACAGGATTAGCAGAGCGAGGTATGTAGGCGGTGCTACAGAGTTCTTGAAGTGGTGGCCTAACTACGGC
TACACTAGAAGGACAGTATTTGGTATCTGCGCTCTGCTGAAGCCAGTTACCTTCGGAAAAAGAGTTGGTA
GCTCTTGATCCGGCAAACAAACCACCGCTGGTAGCGGTGGTTTTTTTGTTTGCAAGCAGCAGATTACGCG
CAGAAAAAAAGGATCTCAAGAAGATCCTTTGATCTTTTCTACGGGGTCTGACGCTCAGTGGAACGAAAAC
TCACGTTAAGGGATTTTGGTCATGAGATTATCAAAAAGGATCTTCACCTAGATCCTTTTAAATTAAAAAT
GAAGTTTTAAATCAATCTAAAGTATATATGAGTAAACTTGGTCTGACAGTTACCAATGCTTAATCAGTGA
GGCACCTATCTCAGCGATCTGTCTATTTCGTTCATCCATAGTTGCCTGACTCCCCGTCGTGTAGATAACT
ACGATACGGGAGGGCTTACCATCTGGCCCCAGTGCTGCAATGATACCGCGAGACCCACGCTCACCGGCTC
CAGATTTATCAGCAATAAACCAGCCAGCCGGAAGGGCCGAGCGCAGAAGTGGTCCTGCAACTTTATCCGC
CTCCATCCAGTCTATTAATTGTTGCCGGGAAGCTAGAGTAAGTAGTTCGCCAGTTAATAGTTTGCGCAAC
GTTGTTGCCATTGCTACAGGCATCGTGGTGTCACGCTCGTCGTTTGGTATGGCTTCATTCAGCTCCGGTT
CCCAACGATCAAGGCGAGTTACATGATCCCCCATGTTGTGCAAAAAAGCGGTTAGCTCCTTCGGTCCTCC
GATCGTTGTCAGAAGTAAGTTGGCCGCAGTGTTATCACTCATGGTTATGGCAGCACTGCATAATTCTCTT
ACTGTCATGCCATCCGTAAGATGCTTTTCTGTGACTGGTGAGTACTCAACCAAGTCATTCTGAGAATAGT
GTATGCGGCGACCGAGTTGCTCTTGCCCGGCGTCAATACGGGATAATACCGCGCCACATAGCAGAACTTT
AAAAGTGCTCATCATTGGAAAACGTTCTTCGGGGCGAAAACTCTCAAGGATCTTACCGCTGTTGAGATCC
AGTTCGATGTAACCCACTCGTGCACCCAACTGATCTTCAGCATCTTTTACTTTCACCAGCGTTTCTGGGT
GAGCAAAAACAGGAAGGCAAAATGCCGCAAAAAAGGGAATAAGGGCGACACGGAAATGTTGAATACTCAT
ACTCTTCCTTTTTCAATATTATTGAAGCATTTATCAGGGTTATTGTCTCATGAGCGGATACATATTTGAA
TGTATTTAGAAAAATAAACAAATAGGGGTTCCGCGCACATTTCCCCGAAAAGTGCCACCTGACGTCTAAG
AAACCATTATTATCATGACATTAACCTATAAAAATAGGCGTATCACGAGGCCAACTGTGGGAATACTCAG
GTATCGTAAGATGCAAGAGTTCGAATCTCTTAGCAACCATTATTTTTTTCCTCAACATAACGAGAACACA
CAGGGGCGCTATCGCACAGAATCAAATTCGATGACTGGAAATTTTTTGTTAATTTCAGAGGTCGCCTGAC
GCATATACCTTTTTCAACTGAAAAATTGGGAGAAAAAGGAAAGGTGAGAGGCCGGAACCGGCTTTTCATA
TAGAATAGAGAAGCGTTCATGACTAAATGCTTGCATCACAATACTTGAAGTTGACAATATTATTTAAGGA
CCTATTGTTTTTTCCAATAGGTGGTTAGCAATCGTCTTACTTTCTAACTTTTCTTACCTTTTACATTTCA
GCAATATATATATATATTTCAAGGATATACCATTCTAATGTCTGCCCCTATGTCTGCCCCTAAGAAGATC
GTCGTTTTGCCAGGTGACCACGTTGGTCAAGAAATCACAGCCGAAGCCATTAAGGTTCTTAAAGCTATTT
CTGATGTTCGTTCCAATGTCAAGTTCGATTTCGAAAATCATTTAATTGGTGGTGCTGCTATCGATGCTAC
AGGTGTCCCACTTCCAGATGAGGCGCTGGAAGCCTCCAAGAAGGTTGATGCCGTTTTGTTAGGTGCTGTG
GGTGGTCCTAAATGGGGTACAGGTAGTGTTAGACCTGAACAAGGTTTACTAAAAATCCGTAAAGAACTTC
AATTGTACGCCAACTTAAGACCATGTAACTTTGCATCCGACTCTCTTTTAGACTTATCTCCAATCAAGCC
ACAATTTGCTAAAGGTACTGACTTCGTTGTTGTCAGAGAATTAGTGGGAGGTATTTACTTTGGTAAGAGA
AAGGAAGACGATGGTGATGGTGTCGCTTGGGATAGTGAACAATACACCGTTCCAGAAGTGCAAAGAATCA
CAAGAATGGCCGCTTTCATGGCCCTACAACATGAGCCACCATTGCCTATTTGGTCCTTGGATAAAGCTAA
TGTTTTGGCCTCTTCAAGATTATGGAGAAAAACTGTGGAGGAAACCATCAAGAACGAATTTCCTACATTG
AAGGTTCAACATCAATTGATTGATTCTGCCGCCATGATCCTAGTTAAGAACCCAACCCACCTAAATGGTA
TTATAATCACCAGCAACATGTTTGGTGATATCATCTCCGATGAAGCCTCCGTTATCCCAGGTTCCTTGGG
TTTGTTGCCATCTGCGTCCTTGGCCTCTTTGCCAGACAAGAACACCGCATTTGGTTTGTACGAACCATGC
CACGGTTCTGCTCCAGATTTGCCAAAGAATAAGGTTGACCCTATCGCCACTATCTTGTCTGCTGCAATGA
TGTTGAAATTGTCATTGAACTTGCCTGAAGAAGGTAAGGCCATTGAAGATGCAGTTAAAAAGGTTTTGGA
TGCAGGTATCAGAACTGGTGATTTAGGTGGTTCCAACAGTACCACCGAAGTCGGTGATGCTGTCGCCGAA
GAAGTTAAGAAAATCCTTGCTTAAAAAGATTCTCTTTTTTTATGATATTTGTACATAAACTTTATAAATG
AAATTCATAATAGAAACGACACGAAATTACAAAATGGAATATGTTCATAGGGTAGGCCCTTTCGTCTCGC
GCGTTTCGGTGATGACGGTGAAAACCTCTGACACATGCAGCTCCCGGAGACGGTCACAGCTTGTCTGTAA
GCGGATGCCGGGAGCAGACAAGCCCGTCAGGGCGCGTCAGCGGGTGTTGGCGGGTGTCGGGGCTGGCTTA
ACTATGCGGCATCAGAGCAGATTGTACTGAGAGTGCACCATATGCGGTGTGAAATACCGCACAGATGCGT
AAGGAGAAAATACCGCATCAGGCGCCATTCGCCATTCAGGCTGCGCAACTGTTGGGAAGGGCGATCGGTG
CGGGCCTCTTCGCTATTACGCCAGCTGGCGAAAGGGGGATGTGCTGCAAGGCGATTAAGTTGGGTAACGC
CAGGGTTTTCCCAGTCACGACGTTGTAAAACGACGGCCAGTGAATTCGAGCT
Features (pLannotate 1.2.2; 19 found; start..end, strand, type, name):
     22..463     +  promoter       GAL1 promoter: S. cerevisiae GAL1; inducible promoter, regulated by Gal4
    491..547     +  misc_feature   MCS (fragment): pBluescript multiple cloning site
    548..655     -  CDS            JIP3 (fragment): JIP3_YEAST - Protein predicted: Swiss-Prot protein existence level 4. From Saccharomyces cerevisiae (strain ATCC 204508 / S288c) (Baker's yeast).
    645..776     +  CDS            MTL1 (fragment): MTL1_YEAST - Experimental evidence at protein level: Swiss-Prot protein existence level 1. Involved in cell integrity signaling during vegetative growth at elevated temperature. Acts positively on the PKC1-MAPK pathway. Cell membrane sensor of oxidative stress in the cell integrity pathway upstream of PKC1. Required to transmit the oxidative signal to SLT2 and to restore the correct actin organization following oxidative stress. Multicopy suppressor of 1,3-beta-glucan synthase (GS) mutation. Also suppresses RGD1 null mutations. From Saccharomyces cerevisiae (strain ATCC 204508 / S288c) (Baker'
    792..1505    +  CDS            GFP (S65T): GFP (S65T) is a basic (constitutively fluorescent) green fluorescent protein published in 1995, derived from Aequorea victoria.
   1560..1877    +  CDS            miniSOG: miniSOG is a basic (constitutively fluorescent) cyan fluorescent protein published in 2011, derived from Arabidopsis thaliana. It requires the cofactor flavin for fluorescence.
   1977..2224    +  terminator     CYC1 terminator: S. cerevisiae CYC1; transcription terminator for CYC1
   2273..2289    -  protein_bind   lac operator: The lac repressor binds to the lac operator to inhibit transcription in E. coli. This inhibition can be relieved by adding lactose or isopropyl-β-D-thiogalactopyranoside (IPTG). lac repressor encoded by lacI
   2297..2327    -  promoter       lac promoter: promoter for the E. coli lac operon
   2342..2363    -  protein_bind   CAP binding site: CAP binding activates transcription in the presence of cAMP. E. coli catabolite activator protein
   2376..2468    -  CDS            lacI (fragment): lac repressor; lacI; The lac repressor binds to the lac operator to inhibit transcription in E. coli. This inhibition can be relieved by adding lactose or isopropyl-β-D-thiogalactopyranoside (IPTG).
   2651..3239    -  rep_origin     ori: high-copy-number ColE1/pMB1/pBR322/pUC origin of replication
   3410..4270    -  CDS            AmpR: β-lactamase; bla; confers resistance to ampicillin, carbenicillin, and related antibiotics
   4271..4375    -  promoter       AmpR promoter: bla
   4463..4867    +  promoter       LEU2 promoter: S. cerevisiae LEU2
   4880..5974    +  CDS            LEU2: 3-isopropylmalate dehydrogenase, required for leucine biosynthesis; S. cerevisiae LEU2; yeast auxotrophic marker
   6086..6121    +  CDS            rop (fragment): Rop protein, which maintains plasmids at low copy number; rop
   6223..6322    +  misc_feature   bom (fragment): basis of mobility region from pBR322
   6328..6485    -  CDS            lacZα (fragment): LacZα fragment of β-galactosidase; lacZ fragment
