[The description below was written by a language model from this plasmid's Addgene catalogue record, the feature table of its GenBank file and pLannotate feature annotations shown in this document.]
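Description:
pDS240 is a yeast integrating expression plasmid built on the YIPlac128 backbone. It carries no yeast replication origin in the annotated features, so it is maintained in Saccharomyces cerevisiae by chromosomal integration and selected through the LEU2 auxotrophic marker, which is present with its own promoter. In E. coli it propagates from a high-copy ColE1/pUC-type origin under ampicillin selection (AmpR). Remnants of the lac promoter/operator, lacZα, rop and bom regions are ordinary backbone leftovers.

The payload is a cassette of about 2.2 kb in which the galactose-inducible, Gal4-regulated GAL1 promoter drives a single fusion protein, terminated by the CYC1 terminator. The fusion begins with Mid2(SS/TM), a cut-down version of the yeast Mid2 protein that retains only its signal sequence and transmembrane helix, which presumably serves as a membrane anchor. This is followed by GFP(S65T) for visualization and then LOVpep, a peptide epitope appended to the Avena sativa phototropin LOV2 domain (residues 404-540, carrying G528A and N534E). This version has the K533 deletion and a high-affinity epitope, and the record describes it as constitutively active LOVpep.

The automated annotation labels the Mid2 segment as MTL1 and JIP3 fragments and the LOV2 region as miniSOG. These are most likely homology-based hits rather than the actual parts named by the depositor. The construct belongs to the TULIPs toolkit of tunable, light-controlled interacting protein tags. The separate GenBank record covers only a 780 bp stretch with a GFP reverse primer site and adds nothing further.
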