Addgene plasmid #34966: pDS240
Purpose: Expresses Mid2(SS/TM), containing only the signal sequence and transmembrane helix, fused to GFP and LOVpep(K533∆, high-affinity epitope).
Depositing lab: Michael Glotzer. Depositing organization: University of Chicago. Publication: TULIPs: tunable, light-controlled interacting protein tags for cell biology. Strickland D, Lin Y, Wagner E, Hope CM, Zayner J, Antoniou C, Sosnick TR, Weiss EL, Glotzer M. Nat Methods. 2012 Mar 4. doi: 10.1038/nmeth.1904. PubMed 22388287.
Backbone
  Vector backbone: YIPlac128
  Backbone size w/o insert (bp): 4263
  Modifications to backbone: PGAL-Mid2(SS/TM)-GFP-LOVpep-TCYC1 cassette inserted into YIPlac128
  Vector type: Yeast Expression
  Selectable markers: LEU2
Growth in bacteria
  Bacterial resistance: Ampicillin, 100 μg/mL
  Growth temperature: 37°C
  Growth strain: DH5alpha
  Copy number: High Copy
Gene/Insert
  Gene/Insert name: Mid2(SS/TM)-GFP-LOVpep (alt name: Constitutively active LOVpep)
  Species: S. cerevisiae (budding yeast); A. sativa
  Insert size (bp): 2229
  Mutation: K533∆, high-affinity epitope
  Promoter: GAL1
  Cloning method: Restriction Enzyme; 5′ cloning site SacI (not destroyed); 3′ cloning site SphI (destroyed during cloning)
  Sequencing primers: 5′ M13 fwd; 3′ M13 rev
Resource information
  A portion of this plasmid was derived from a plasmid made by: GFP(S65T) CDS and other sequences from pGREG plasmids (EUROSCARF). A. sativa LOV2 CDS from Kevin Gardner, UT Southwestern Medical Center
Terms and licenses: Academic/Nonprofit Terms; Industry Terms: Not Available to Industry
Depositor comments: The LOV2 domain is amino acids 404-540 and differs from the wild-type A. sativa LOV2 sequence by the point mutations G528A and N534E. See Strickland et al. for details.
How to cite: pDS240 was a gift from Michael Glotzer (Addgene plasmid # 34966 ; http://n2t.net/addgene:34966 ; RRID:Addgene_34966)
