LOCUS       Exported 780 bp ds-DNA linear SYN 11-JUN-2021
DEFINITION  synthetic linear DNA
ACCESSION   .
VERSION     .
KEYWORDS    pDS240
SOURCE      synthetic DNA construct
  ORGANISM  synthetic DNA construct
REFERENCE   1 (bases 1 to 780)
  AUTHORS   Strickland D, Lin Y, Wagner E, Hope CM, Zayner J, Antoniou C,
            Sosnick TR, Weiss EL, Glotzer M
  TITLE     TULIPs: tunable, light-controlled interacting protein tags for cell
            biology.
  JOURNAL   Nat Methods. 2012 Mar 4. doi: 10.1038/nmeth.1904.
  PUBMED    22388287
REFERENCE   2 (bases 1 to 780)
  AUTHORS   .
  TITLE     Direct Submission
  JOURNAL   Exported Jun 11, 2021 from SnapGene Server 1.1.58
            http://www.snapgene.com
FEATURES             Location/Qualifiers
     source          1..780
                     /organism="synthetic DNA construct"
                     /mol_type="other DNA"
     primer_bind     complement(342..370)
                     /label=GFP-R
                     /note="GFP, reverse primer. Does NOT anneal to EGFP"
ORIGIN
        1 gagcggccgc actagtggat cccccgggct gcaggaattc gatatcaagc ttatcgatac
       61 cgtcgacaat gttgtctttc acaaccaaga atagtttccg cttattactt ttaatactgt
      121 catgcatatc gacgatacgc gcacaatttt tcgtgcaatc atcatcttcg aattcgggtc
      181 tttctaaaaa aaatagaaac atcgtcattg gttgtgtggt tggtattggt gtaccactga
      241 ttctggtgat actggcttta atttacatgt tttgtatcca atcatcaagg acggacgcgt
      301 cgacctcgac aatgagtaaa ggagaagaac ttttcactgg agttgtccca attcttgttg
      361 aattagatgg tgatgttaat gggcacaaat tttctgtcag tggagagggt gaaggtgatg
      421 caacatacgg aaaacttacc cttaaattta tttgcactac tggaaaacta cctgttccat
      481 ggccaacact tgtcactacc ttcacttatg gtgttcaatg cttttcaaga tacccagatc
      541 atatgaaacg gcatgacttt ttcaagagtg ccatgcccga aggttatgta caggaaagaa
      601 ctatattttt caaagatgac gggaactaca agacacgtgc tgaagtcaag tttgaaggtg
      661 atacccttgt taatagaatc gagttaaaag gtattgattt taaagaagat ggaaacattc
      721 ttggacacaa attggaatac aactataact cacacaatgt atacatcatg gcagacaaac
//
