>Addgene plasmid #34966 | pDS240 | addgene partial sequence | sequence record 44551 | CYC1 5'-GCGTGAATGTAAGCGTGAC-3'
CGACCCCCGAATCTCTTCTGCAGTTTTAATCAGCATGACTGCCTCTCTCTCGGCAGCATCTCGGACATGC
TCAGTTCCATCCAACTGAACCCCAATAAAGTACTGGACATCTCCCTTCTGATCTCGCATAGGCTGCAAGT
GAAAGAGGTTCCAGAACTTTTTACCACTCTTTGTATAATTAATCAGCTGAACAGTGACCTCTGTTTGGTT
ATCTATGGCATCTCTAATTTTTCTCACTGTCGCGCGATCAGTTTCAGGACCTTGTAGAAACCTGCAGTTT
CTTCCCAAAATTTCTTCACGGCTATATTCTGTCAACTGCAAGAAACTATCGGACGCGAATATAATGGGAT
TATCTGGCAATCTTGGGTCAGTAATGACAAAGTTCTTCTCAATACGTTCAAGTGTAGTAGCCAACCTAGG
ACTTCCACCTGAACCTCCAGATCCACCTTTGTATAGTTCATCCATGCCATGTGTAATCCCAGCAGCTGTT
ACAAACTCAAGAAGGACCATGTGGTCTCTCTTTTCGTTGGGATCTTTCGAAAGGGCAGATTGTGTGGACA
GGTAATGGTTGTCTGGTAAAAGGACAGGGCCATCGCCAATTGGAGTATTTTGTTGATAATGGTCTGCTAG
TTGAACGCTTCCATCTTCAATGTTGTGTCTAATTTTGAAGTTAACTTTGATTCCATTCTTTTGTTTGTCT
GCCATGATGTATACATTGTGTGAGTTATAGTTGTATTCCAATTTGTGTCCAAGAATGTTTCCATCTTCTT
TAAAATCAATACCTTTTAACTCGATTCTAT
